>Addgene plasmid #144531 | TFORF3055 | addgene full sequence | sequence record 471167 | Addgene NGS Result
TTAATGTAGTCTTATGCAATACTCTTGTAGTCTTGCAACATGGTAACGATGAGTTAGCAACATGCCTTAC
AAGGAGAGAAAAAGCACCGTGCATGCCGATTGGTGGAAGTAAGGTGGTACGATCGTGCCTTATTAGGAAG
GCAACAGACGGGTCTGACATGGATTGGACGAACCACTGAATTGCCGCATTGCAGAGATATTGTATTTAAG
TGCCTAGCTCGATACATAAACGGGTCTCTCTGGTTAGACCAGATCTGAGCCTGGGAGCTCTCTGGCTAAC
TAGGGAACCCACTGCTTAAGCCTCAATAAAGCTTGCCTTGAGTGCTTCAAGTAGTGTGTGCCCGTCTGTT
GTGTGACTCTGGTAACTAGAGATCCCTCAGACCCTTTTAGTCAGTGTGGAAAATCTCTAGCAGTGGCGCC
CGAACAGGGACTTGAAAGCGAAAGGGAAACCAGAGGAGCTCTCTCGACGCAGGACTCGGCTTGCTGAAGC
GCGCACGGCAAGAGGCGAGGGGCGGCGACTGGTGAGTACGCCAAAAATTTTGACTAGCGGAGGCTAGAAG
GAGAGAGATGGGTGCGAGAGCGTCAGTATTAAGCGGGGGAGAATTAGATCGCGATGGGAAAAAATTCGGT
TAAGGCCAGGGGGAAAGAAAAAATATAAATTAAAACATATAGTATGGGCAAGCAGGGAGCTAGAACGATT
CGCAGTTAATCCTGGCCTGTTAGAAACATCAGAAGGCTGTAGACAAATACTGGGACAGCTACAACCATCC
CTTCAGACAGGATCAGAAGAACTTAGATCATTATATAATACAGTAGCAACCCTCTATTGTGTGCATCAAA
GGATAGAGATAAAAGACACCAAGGAAGCTTTAGACAAGATAGAGGAAGAGCAAAACAAAAGTAAGACCAC
CGCACAGCAAGCGGCCGCTGATCTTCAGACCTGGAGGAGGAGATATGAGGGACAATTGGAGAAGTGAATT
ATATAAATATAAAGTAGTAAAAATTGAACCATTAGGAGTAGCACCCACCAAGGCAAAGAGAAGAGTGGTG
CAGAGAGAAAAAAGAGCAGTGGGAATAGGAGCTTTGTTCCTTGGGTTCTTGGGAGCAGCAGGAAGCACTA
TGGGCGCAGCGTCAATGACGCTGACGGTACAGGCCAGACAATTATTGTCTGGTATAGTGCAGCAGCAGAA
CAATTTGCTGAGGGCTATTGAGGCGCAACAGCATCTGTTGCAACTCACAGTCTGGGGCATCAAGCAGCTC
CAGGCAAGAATCCTGGCTGTGGAAAGATACCTAAAGGATCAACAGCTCCTGGGGATTTGGGGTTGCTCTG
GAAAACTCATTTGCACCACTGCTGTGCCTTGGAATGCTAGTTGGAGTAATAAATCTCTGGAACAGATTTG
GAATCACACGACCTGGATGGAGTGGGACAGAGAAATTAACAATTACACAAGCTTAATACACTCCTTAATT
GAAGAATCGCAAAACCAGCAAGAAAAGAATGAACAAGAATTATTGGAATTAGATAAATGGGCAAGTTTGT
GGAATTGGTTTAACATAACAAATTGGCTGTGGTATATAAAATTATTCATAATGATAGTAGGAGGCTTGGT
AGGTTTAAGAATAGTTTTTGCTGTACTTTCTATAGTGAATAGAGTTAGGCAGGGATATTCACCATTATCG
TTTCAGACCCACCTCCCAACCCCGAGGGGACCCATGCATTGCATCTCAATTAGTCAGCAACCAGGTGTGG
AAAGTCCCCAGGCTCCCCAGCAGGCAGAAGTATGCAAAGCATGCGTCTCAATTAGTCAGCAACCATAGTC
CCGCCCCTAACTCCGCCCATCCCGCCCCTAACTCCGCCCAGTTCCGCCCATTCTCCGCCCCATGGCTGAC
TAATTTTTTTTATTTATGCAGAGGCCGAGGCCGCCTCGGCCTCTGAGCTATTCCAGAAGTAGTGAGGAGG
CTTTTTTGGAGGCCTAGGCTTTTGCAAAAAGCTTTCTAGAGGTACCACCGGAGCTTACCATGACCGAGTA
CAAGCCCACGGTGCGCCTCGCCACCCGCGACGACGTCCCCAGGGCCGTACGCACCCTCGCCGCCGCGTTC
GCCGACTACCCCGCCACGCGCCACACCGTCGATCCGGACCGCCACATCGAGCGGGTCACCGAGCTGCAAG
AACTCTTCCTCACGCGCGTCGGGCTCGACATCGGCAAGGTGTGGGTCGCGGACGACGGCGCCGCCGTGGC
GGTCTGGACCACGCCGGAGAGCGTCGAAGCGGGGGCGGTGTTCGCCGAGATCGGCCCGCGCATGGCCGAG
TTGAGCGGTTCCCGGCTGGCCGCGCAGCAACAGATGGAAGGCCTCCTGGCGCCGCACCGGCCCAAGGAGC
CCGCGTGGTTCCTGGCCACCGTCGGCGTCTCGCCCGACCACCAGGGCAAGGGTCTGGGCAGCGCCGTCGT
GCTCCCCGGAGTGGAGGCGGCCGAGCGCGCCGGGGTGCCCGCCTTCCTGGAGACCTCCGCGCCCCGCAAC
CTCCCCTTCTACGAGCGGCTCGGCTTCACCGTCACCGCCGACGTCGAGGTGCCCGAAGGACCGCGCACCT
GGTGCATGACCCGCAAGCCCGGTGCCAGTTAACGAATTCTAGATCTTGAGACAAATGGCAGTATTCATCC
ACAATTTTAAAAGAAAAGGGGGGATTGGGGGGTACAGTGCAGGGGAAAGAATAGTAGACATAATAGCAAC
AGACATACAAACTAAAGAATTACAAAAACAAATTACAAAAATTCAAAATTTTCGGGTTTATTACAGGGAC
AGCAGAGATCCACTTTGGCGCCGGCTCGAGGCCTGCAGGTGCAAAGATGGATAAAGTTTTAAACAGAGAG
GAATCTTTGCAGCTAATGGACCTTCTAGGTCTTGAAAGGAGTGGGAATTGGCTCCGGTGCCCGTCAGTGG
GCAGAGCGCACATCGCCCACAGTCCCCGAGAAGTTGGGGGGAGGGGTCGGCAATTGAACCGGTGCCTAGA
GAAGGTGGCGCGGGGTAAACTGGGAAAGTGATGTCGTGTACTGGCTCCGCCTTTTTCCCGAGGGTGGGGG
AGAACCGTATATAAGTGCAGTAGTCGCCGTGAACGTTCTTTTTCGCAACGGGTTTGCCGCCAGAACACAG
GTAAGTGCCGTGTGTGGTTCCCGCGGGCCTGGCCTCTTTACGGGTTATGGCCCTTGCGTGCCTTGAATTA
CTTCCACCTGGCTGCAGTACGTGATTCTTGATCCCGAGCTTCGGGTTGGAAGTGGGTGGGAGAGTTCGAG
GCCTTGCGCTTAAGGAGCCCCTTCGCCTCGTGCTTGAGTTGAGGCCTGGCCTGGGCGCTGGGGCCGCCGC
GTGCGAATCTGGTGGCACCTTCGCGCCTGTCTCGCTGCTTTCGATAAGTCTCTAGCCATTTAAAATTTTT
GATGACCTGCTGCGACGCTTTTTTTCTGGCAAGATAGTCTTGTAAATGCGGGCCAAGATCTGCACACTGG
TATTTCGGTTTTTGGGGCCGCGGGCGGCGACGGGGCCCGTGCGTCCCAGCGCACATGTTCGGCGAGGCGG
GGCCTGCGAGCGCGGCCACCGAGAATCGGACGGGGGTAGTCTCAAGCTGGCCGGCCTGCTCTGGTGCCTG
GCCTCGCGCCGCCGTGTATCGCCCCGCCCTGGGCGGCAAGGCTGGCCCGGTCGGCACCAGTTGCGTGAGC
GGAAAGATGGCCGCTTCCCGGCCCTGCTGCAGGGAGCTCAAAATGGAGGACGCGGCGCTCGGGAGAGCGG
GCGGGTGAGTCACCCACACAAAGGAAAAGGGCCTTTCCGTCCTCAGCCGTCGCTTCATGTGACTCCACGG
AGTACCGGGCGCCGTCCAGGCACCTCGATTAGTTCTCGAGCTTTTGGAGTACGTCGTCTTTAGGTTGGGG
GGAGGGGTTTTATGCGATGGAGTTTCCCCACACTGAGTGGGTGGAGACTGAAGTTAGGCCAGCTTGGCAC
TTGATGTAATTCTCCTTGGAATTTGCCCTTTTTGAGTTTGGATCTTGGTTCATTCTCAAGCCTCAGACAG
TGGTTCAAAGTTTTTTTCTTCCATTTCAGGTGTCGTGAGGCTAGCATCGATTGATCAACAAGTTTGTACA
AAAAAGTTGGCACCATGACTCCCAACAGTATGACAGAAAATGGCCTTACAGCCTGGGACAAACCGAAGCA
CTGTCCAGACCGAGAACACGACTGGAAGCTAGTAGGAATGTCTGAAGCCTGCCTACATAGGAAGAGCCAT
TCAGAGAGGCGCAGCACGTTGAAAAATGAACAGTCGTCGCCACATCTCATCCAGACCACTTGGACTAGCT
CAATATTCCATCTGGACCATGATGATGTGAACGACCAGAGTGTCTCAAGTGCCCAGACCTTCCAAACGGA
GGAGAAGAAATGTAAAGGGTACATCCCCAGTTACTTAGACAAGGACGAGCTCTGTGTAGTGTGTGGTGAC
AAAGCCACCGGGTATCACTACCGCTGTATCACGTGTGAAGGCTGCAAGGGTTTCTTTAGAAGAACCATTC
AGAAAAATCTCCATCCATCCTATTCCTGTAAATATGAAGGAAAATGTGTCATAGACAAAGTCACGCGAAA
TCAGTGCCAGGAATGTCGCTTTAAGAAATGCATCTATGTTGGCATGGCAACAGATTTGGTGCTGGATGAC
AGCAAGAGGCTGGCCAAGAGGAAGCTGATAGAGGAGAACCGGGAGAAAAGACGGCGGGAAGAGCTGCAGA
AGTCCATCGGGCACAAGCCAGAGCCCACAGACGAGGAATGGGAGCTCATCAAAACTGTCACCGAAGCCCA
TGTGGCGACCAACGCCCAAGGCAGCCACTGGAAGCAAAAACGGAAATTCCTGCCAGAAGACATTGGACAA
GCACCAATAGTCAATGCCCCAGAAGGTGGAAAGGTTGACTTGGAAGCCTTCAGCCATTTTACAAAAATCA
TCACACCAGCAATTACCAGAGTGGTGGATTTTGCCAAAAAGTTGCCTATGTTTTGTGAGCTGCCATGTGA
AGACCAGATCATCCTCCTCAAAGGCTGCTGCATGGAGATCATGTCCCTTCGCGCTGCTGTGCGCTATGAC
CCAGAAAGTGAGACTTTAACCTTGAATGGGGAAATGGCAGTGACACGGGGCCAGCTGAAAAATGGGGGTC
TTGGGGTGGTGTCAGACGCCATCTTTGACCTGGGCATGTCTCTGTCTTCTTTCAACCTGGATGACACTGA
AGTAGCCCTCCTTCAGGCCGTCCTGCTGATGTCTTCAGATCGCCCGGGGCTTGCCTGTGTTGAGAGAATA
GAAAAGTACCAAGATAGTTTCCTGCTGGCCTTTGAACACTATATCAATTACCGAAAACACCACGTGACAC
ACTTTTGGCCAAAACTCCTGATGAAGGTGACAGATCTGCGGATGATAGGAGCCTGCCATGCCAGCCGCTT
CCTGCACATGAAGGTGGAATGCCCCACAGAACTCTTCCCCCCTTTGTTCTTGGAAGTGTTCGAGGATTTG
CCAACTTTCTTGTACAAAGTGGTTGATATCGGTAAGCCTATCCCTAACCCTCTCCTCGGTCTCGATTCTA
CGTAGTAATGAACTAGTCCGTAACTTGAAAGTATTTCGATTTCTTGGCTTTATATATCTTGTGGAAAGGA
CGACTGACCGCTGTTCATAGGTGCCCCACGCGTTAAGTCGACAATCAACCTCTGGATTACAAAATTTGTG
AAAGATTGACTGGTATTCTTAACTATGTTGCTCCTTTTACGCTATGTGGATACGCTGCTTTAATGCCTTT
GTATCATGCTATTGCTTCCCGTATGGCTTTCATTTTCTCCTCCTTGTATAAATCCTGGTTGCTGTCTCTT
TATGAGGAGTTGTGGCCCGTTGTCAGGCAACGTGGCGTGGTGTGCACTGTGTTTGCTGACGCAACCCCCA
CTGGTTGGGGCATTGCCACCACCTGTCAGCTCCTTTCCGGGACTTTCGCTTTCCCCCTCCCTATTGCCAC
GGCGGAACTCATCGCCGCCTGCCTTGCCCGCTGCTGGACAGGGGCTCGGCTGTTGGGCACTGACAATTCC
GTGGTGTTGTCGGGGAAATCATCGTCCTTTCCTTGGCTGCTCGCCTGTGTTGCCACCTGGATTCTGCGCG
GGACGTCCTTCTGCTACGTCCCTTCGGCCCTCAATCCAGCGGACCTTCCTTCCCGCGGCCTGCTGCCGGC
TCTGCGGCCTCTTCCGCGTCTTCGCCTTCGCCCTCAGACGAGTCGGATCTCCCTTTGGGCCGCCTCCCCG
CGTCGACTTTAAGACCAATGACTTACAAGGCAGCTGTAGATCTTAGCCACTTTTTAAAAGAAAAGGGGGG
ACTGGAAGGGCTAATTCACTCCCAACGAAGACAAGATCTGCTTTTTGCTTGTACTGGGTCTCTCTGGTTA
GACCAGATCTGAGCCTGGGAGCTCTCTGGCTAACTAGGGAACCCACTGCTTAAGCCTCAATAAAGCTTGC
CTTGAGTGCTTCAAGTAGTGTGTGCCCGTCTGTTGTGTGACTCTGGTAACTAGAGATCCCTCAGACCCTT
TTAGTCAGTGTGGAAAATCTCTAGCAGTACGTATAGTAGTTCATGTCATCTTATTATTCAGTATTTATAA
CTTGCAAAGAAATGAATATCAGAGAGTGAGAGGAACTTGTTTATTGCAGCTTATAATGGTTACAAATAAA
GCAATAGCATCACAAATTTCACAAATAAAGCATTTTTTTCACTGCATTCTAGTTGTGGTTTGTCCAAACT
CATCAATGTATCTTATCATGTCTGGCTCTAGCTATCCCGCCCCTAACTCCGCCCATCCCGCCCCTAACTC
CGCCCAGTTCCGCCCATTCTCCGCCCCATGGCTGACTAATTTTTTTTATTTATGCAGAGGCCGAGGCCGC
CTCGGCCTCTGAGCTATTCCAGAAGTAGTGAGGAGGCTTTTTTGGAGGCCTAGGGACGTACCCAATTCGC
CCTATAGTGAGTCGTATTACGCGCGCTCACTGGCCGTCGTTTTACAACGTCGTGACTGGGAAAACCCTGG
CGTTACCCAACTTAATCGCCTTGCAGCACATCCCCCTTTCGCCAGCTGGCGTAATAGCGAAGAGGCCCGC
ACCGATCGCCCTTCCCAACAGTTGCGCAGCCTGAATGGCGAATGGG
[124 nt withheld, positions 7187-7310]
C
[91 nt withheld, positions 7312-7402]
A
[49 nt withheld, positions 7404-7452]
CCTTTGACGTTGGAGTCCACGTTCTTT
[37 nt withheld, positions 7480-7516]
ACCCTATCTCGGTCTATTCTTTTGATTTATAAGGGATTTTGCCGATTTCGGCCTATTGGTTAAAAAATGA
GCTGATTTAACAAAAATTTAACGCGAATTTTAACAAAATATTAACGCTTACAATTTAGGTGGCACTTTTC
GGGGAAATGTGCGCGGAACCCCTATTTGTTTATTTTTCTAAATACATTCAAATATGTATCCGCTCATGAG
ACAATAACCCTGATAAATGCTTCAATAATATTGAAAAAGGAAGAGTATGAGTATTCAACATTTCCGTGTC
GCCCTTATTCCCTTTTTTGCGGCATTTTGCCTTCCTGTTTTTGCTCACCCAGAAACGCTGGTGAAAGTAA
AAGATGCTGAAGATCAGTTGGGTGCACGAGTGGGTTACATCGAACTGGATCTCAACAGCGGTAAGATCCT
TGAGAGTTTTCGCCCCGAAGAACGTTTTCCAATGATGAGCACTTTTAAAGTTCTGCTATGTGGCGCGGTA
TTATCCCGTATTGACGCCGGGCAAGAGCAACTCGGTCGCCGCATACACTATTCTCAGAATGACTTGGTTG
AGTACTCACCAGTCACAGAAAAGCATCTTACGGATGGCATGACAGTAAGAGAATTATGCAGTGCTGCCAT
AACCATGAGTGATAACACTGCGGCCAACTTACTTCTGACAACGATCGGAGGACCGAAGGAGCTAACCGCT
TTTTTGCACAACATGGGGGATCATGTAACTCGCCTTGATCGTTGGGAACCGGAGCTGAATGAAGCCATAC
CAAACGACGAGCGTGACACCACGATGCCTGTAGCAATGGCAACAACGTTGCGCAAACTATTAACTGGCGA
ACTACTTACTCTAGCTTCCCGGCAACAATTAATAGACTGGATGGAGGCGGATAAAGTTGCAGGACCACTT
CTGCGCTCGGCCCTTCCGGCTGGCTGGTTTATTGCTGATAAATCTGGAGCCGGTGAGCGTGGGTCTCGCG
GTATCATTGCAGCACTGGGGCCAGATGGTAAGCCCTCCCGTATCGTAGTTATCTACACGACGGGGAGTCA
GGCAACTATGGATGAACGAAATAGACAGATCGCTGAGATAGGTGCCTCACTGATTAAGCATTGGTAACTG
TCAGACCAAGTTTACTCATATATACTTTAGATTGATTTAAAACTTCATTTTTAATTTAAAAGGATCTAGG
TGAAGATCCTTTTTGATAATCTCATGACCAAAATCCCTTAACGTGAGTTTTCGTTCCACTGAGCGTCAGA
CCCCGTAGAAAAGATCAAAGGATCTTCTTGAGATCCTTTTTTTCTGCGCGTAATCTGCTGCTTGCAAACA
AAAAAACCACCGCTACCAGCGGTGGTTTGTTTGCCGGATCAAGAGCTACCAACTCTTTTTCCGAAGGTAA
CTGGCTTCAGCAGAGCGCAGATACCAAATACTGTTCTTCTAGTGTAGCCGTAGTTAGGCCACCACTTCAA
GAACTCTGTAGCACCGCCTACATACCTCGCTCTGCTAATCCTGTTACCAGTGGCTGCTGCCAGTGGCGAT
AAGTCGTGTCTTACCGGGTTGGACTCAAGACGATAGTTACCGGATAAGGCGCAGCGGTCGGGCTGAACGG
GGGGTTCGTGCACACAGCCCAGCTTGGAGCGAACGACCTACACCGAACTGAGATACCTACAGCGTGAGCT
ATGAGAAAGCGCCACGCTTCCCGAAGGGAGAAAGGCGGACAGGTATCCGGTAAGCGGCAGGGTCGGAACA
GGAGAGCGCACGAGGGAGCTTCCAGGGGGAAACGCCTGGTATCTTTATAGTCCTGTCGGGTTTCGCCACC
TCTGACTTGAGCGTCGATTTTTGTGATGCTCGTCAGGGGGGCGGAGCCTATGGAAAAACGCCAGCAACGC
GGCCTTTTTACGGTTCCTGGCCTTTTGCTGGCCTTTTGCTCACATGTTCTTTCCTGCGTTATCCCCTGAT
TCTGTGGATAACCGTATTACCGCCTTTGAGTGAGCTGATACCGCTCGCCGCAGCCGAACGACCGAGCGCA
GCGAGTCAGTGAGCGAGGAAGCGGAAGAGCGCCCAATACGCAAACCGCCTCTCCCCGCGCGTTGGCCGAT
TCATTAATGCAGCTGGCACGACAGGTTTCCCGACTGGAAAGCGGGCAGTGAGCGCAACGCAATTAATGTG
AGTTAGCTCACTCATTAGGCACCCCAGGCTTTACACTTTATGCTTCCGGCTCGTATGTTGTGTGGAATTG
TGAGCGGATAACAATTTCACACAGGAAACAGCTATGACCATGATTACGCCAAGCGCGCAATTAACCCTCA
CTAAAGGGAACAAAAGCTGGAGCTGCAAGC
Features (pLannotate 1.2.2; 34 found; start..end, strand, type, name):
      5..231     +  promoter       RSV promoter: Rous sarcoma virus enhancer/promoter
    232..412     +  LTR            5' LTR (truncated): truncated 5' long terminal repeat (LTR) from HIV-1
    459..584     +  misc_feature   HIV-1 Ψ: packaging signal of human immunodeficiency virus type 1
    568..931     +  CDS            HIV-1 gag (fragment): gag protein from human immunodeficiency virus 1; gag
   1077..1310    +  misc_feature   RRE: The Rev response element (RRE) of HIV-1 allows for Rev-dependent mRNA export from the nucleus to the cytoplasm.
   1687..1713    +  CDS            Rev (fragment): human immunodeficiency virus 1 (HIV-1) Rev protein; rev; enhances nuclear export of unspliced and incompletely spliced viral mRNAs
   1720..1743    +  promoter       SV40 promoter (fragment): SV40 early promoter
   1744..1815    +  promoter       SV40 promoter (fragment): SV40 enhancer and early promoter
   1839..1974    +  rep_origin     SV40 ori: SV40 origin of replication
   2020..2616    +  CDS            PuroR (fragment): puromycin N-acetyltransferase; pac from Streptomyces; confers resistance to puromycin
   2665..2782    +  misc_feature   cPPT/CTS: central polypurine tract and central termination sequence of HIV-1
   2847..2913    +  CDS            small t antigen (fragment): SV40 (simian virus 40) small t antigen
   2920..4098    +  promoter       EF-1α promoter: strong constitutive promoter for human elongation factor EF-1α
   4119..4136    +  protein_bind   attB1 (fragment): mutant version of attB; core recombination site for the Gateway® BP reaction BP Clonase™
   4145..5527    +  CDS            THRB: THB_HUMAN - Also known as ERBA2, NR1A2, THR1. Experimental evidence at protein level: Swiss-Prot protein existence level 1. Nuclear hormone receptor that can act as a repressor or activator of transcription. High affinity receptor for thyroid hormones, including triiodothyronine and thyroxine. From Homo sapiens (Human).
   5535..5552    -  protein_bind   attB2 (fragment): mutant version of attB; core recombination site for the Gateway® BP reaction BP Clonase™
   5561..5602    +  CDS            V5 tag: epitope tag from simian virus 5
   5618..5671    +  promoter       U6 promoter (fragment): RNA polymerase III promoter for human U6 snRNA
   5713..6301    +  misc_feature   WPRE: woodchuck hepatitis virus posttranscriptional regulatory element
   6352..6371    +  misc_feature   cPPT/CTS (fragment): central polypurine tract and central termination sequence of HIV-1
   6373..6606    +  LTR            3' LTR (ΔU3): self-inactivating 3' long terminal repeat (LTR) from HIV-1
   6684..6805    +  polyA_signal   SV40 poly(A) signal: SV40 polyadenylation signal
   6845..6980    +  rep_origin     SV40 ori: SV40 origin of replication
   7001..7019    -  promoter       T7 promoter: promoter for bacteriophage T7 RNA polymerase
   7027..7182    +  CDS            lacZα (fragment): LacZα fragment of β-galactosidase; lacZ fragment
   7187..7615    +  rep_origin     f1 ori (sequence partly withheld): f1 bacteriophage origin of replication; arrow indicates direction of (+) strand synthesis
   7668..7772    +  promoter       AmpR promoter: bla
   7773..8633    +  CDS            AmpR: β-lactamase; bla; confers resistance to ampicillin, carbenicillin, and related antibiotics
   8804..9392    +  rep_origin     ori: high-copy-number ColE1/pMB1/pBR322/pUC origin of replication
   9575..9667    +  CDS            lacI (fragment): lac repressor; lacI; The lac repressor binds to the lac operator to inhibit transcription in E. coli. This inhibition can be relieved by adding lactose or isopropyl-β-D-thiogalactopyranoside (IPTG).
   9680..9701    +  protein_bind   CAP binding site: CAP binding activates transcription in the presence of cAMP. E. coli catabolite activator protein
   9716..9746    +  promoter       lac promoter: promoter for the E. coli lac operon
   9754..9770    +  protein_bind   lac operator: The lac repressor binds to the lac operator to inhibit transcription in E. coli. This inhibition can be relieved by adding lactose or isopropyl-β-D-thiogalactopyranoside (IPTG). lac repressor encoded by lacI
   9815..9833    +  promoter       T3 promoter: promoter for bacteriophage T3 RNA polymerase
