[The description below was written by a language model from this plasmid's Addgene catalogue record and pLannotate feature annotations shown in this document.]
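Description:
TFORF3055 is a lentiviral mammalian expression plasmid built on the pLX_TRC317 backbone, carrying the human thyroid hormone receptor beta (THRB) open reading frame as one member of a barcoded transcription factor ORF collection. It is maintained in E. coli through a high-copy ColE1/pUC-type origin with ampicillin resistance (β-lactamase), and also retains an f1 origin and remnants of a lac/T7/T3 cloning region in the bacterial portion. The record notes a risk of recombination in bacteria, as is common for plasmids carrying LTR repeats.

The viral portion has a third-generation layout: an RSV promoter drives a truncated HIV-1 5' LTR, followed by the Ψ packaging signal, a gag fragment, the Rev response element and a cPPT/CTS, and it ends in a self-inactivating ΔU3 3' LTR with an SV40 polyadenylation signal downstream. Within the transfer region, an SV40 early promoter drives puromycin N-acetyltransferase for selection of transduced cells. Further downstream, the EF-1α promoter drives THRB. The ORF was inserted by Gateway cloning and is flanked by attB1 and attB2 sites, with a V5 epitope tag at the C terminus of the protein. A WPRE follows to enhance transcript stability and expression. The catalogue entry describes a unique 24-bp barcode associated with each ORF; it is not annotated in the feature table, so its position is not stated.

The construct is intended for constitutive overexpression of THRB in transduced mammalian cells. The barcode allows the transcription factor to be identified in pooled screens, such as those probing directed differentiation.
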