Addgene plasmid #144531: TFORF3055
Purpose: Lentiviral vector for overexpressing transcription factor ORFs with unique 24-bp barcodes. Barcodes facilitate identification of transcription factors in pooled screens.
Depositing lab: Feng Zhang. Depositing organization: Broad Institute. Publication: A transcription factor atlas of directed differentiation. Joung J, Ma S, Tay T, Geiger-Schuller KR, Kirchgatterer PC, Verdine VK, Guo B, Arias-Garcia MA, Allen WE, Singh A, Kuksenko O, Abudayyeh OO, Gootenberg JS, Fu Z, Macrae RK, Buenrostro JD, Regev A, Zhang F. Cell. 2023 Jan 5;186(1):209-229.e26. doi: 10.1016/j.cell.2022.11.026. PubMed 36608654.
Backbone
  Vector backbone: pLX_TRC317
  Backbone manufacturer: Broad Institute Genetic Perturbation Platform
  Backbone size w/o insert (bp): 8264
  Vector type: Mammalian Expression, Lentiviral
  Selectable markers: Puromycin
Growth in bacteria
  Bacterial resistance: Ampicillin, 100 μg/mL
  Growth temperature: 30°C
  Growth strain: NEB Stable
  Copy number: High Copy
Gene/Insert
  Gene/Insert name: THRB
  Species: H. sapiens (human)
  Insert size (bp): 1592
  Entrez Gene: THRB (a.k.a. C-ERBA-2, C-ERBA-BETA, ERBA2, GRTH, NR1A2, PRTH, THR1, THRB1, THRB2, THRbeta, THRbeta1, TRb, TRbeta, TRbeta1, Thrbeta2)
  Promoter: EF1a
  Tag / fusion protein: V5 (C terminal on insert)
  Cloning method: Gateway Cloning
  Sequencing primers: 5′ GGGTGGAGACTGAAGTTAGGCCAG; 3′ CACATAGCGTAAAAGGAGCAACATAG
Resource information
  A portion of this plasmid was derived from a plasmid made by: Broad Institute Genetic Perturbation Platform
Terms and licenses: Academic/Nonprofit Terms; Industry Terms: Not Available to Industry
Depositor comments: NM_001128177.1 Please test multiple small colonies in case of plasmid recombination. To make this collection available in a timely manner, a portion of this collection was not fully sequenced by Addgene. If an Addgene verified full plasmid sequence is not available, please contact us prior to placing an order to request the full sequence.
How to cite: TFORF3055 was a gift from Feng Zhang (Addgene plasmid # 144531 ; http://n2t.net/addgene:144531 ; RRID:Addgene_144531)
