>Addgene plasmid #144531 | TFORF3055 | depositor partial sequence | sequence record 285708 | Insert
ATCGATTGATCAACAAGTTTGTACAAAAAAGTTGGCACCATGACTCCCAACAGTATGACAGAAAATGGCC
TTACAGCCTGGGACAAACCGAAGCACTGTCCAGACCGAGAACACGACTGGAAGCTAGTAGGAATGTCTGA
AGCCTGCCTACATAGGAAGAGCCATTCAGAGAGGCGCAGCACGTTGAAAAATGAACAGTCGTCGCCACAT
CTCATCCAGACCACTTGGACTAGCTCAATATTCCATCTGGACCATGATGATGTGAACGACCAGAGTGTCT
CAAGTGCCCAGACCTTCCAAACGGAGGAGAAGAAATGTAAAGGGTACATCCCCAGTTACTTAGACAAGGA
CGAGCTCTGTGTAGTGTGTGGTGACAAAGCCACCGGGTATCACTACCGCTGTATCACGTGTGAAGGCTGC
AAGGGTTTCTTTAGAAGAACCATTCAGAAAAATCTCCATCCATCCTATTCCTGTAAATATGAAGGAAAAT
GTGTCATAGACAAAGTCACGCGAAATCAGTGCCAGGAATGTCGCTTTAAGAAATGCATCTATGTTGGCAT
GGCAACAGATTTGGTGCTGGATGACAGCAAGAGGCTGGCCAAGAGGAAGCTGATAGAGGAGAACCGGGAG
AAAAGACGGCGGGAAGAGCTGCAGAAGTCCATCGGGCACAAGCCAGAGCCCACAGACGAGGAATGGGAGC
TCATCAAAACTGTCACCGAAGCCCATGTGGCGACCAACGCCCAAGGCAGCCACTGGAAGCAAAAACGGAA
ATTCCTGCCAGAAGACATTGGACAAGCACCAATAGTCAATGCCCCAGAAGGTGGAAAGGTTGACTTGGAA
GCCTTCAGCCATTTTACAAAAATCATCACACCAGCAATTACCAGAGTGGTGGATTTTGCCAAAAAGTTGC
CTATGTTTTGTGAGCTGCCATGTGAAGACCAGATCATCCTCCTCAAAGGCTGCTGCATGGAGATCATGTC
CCTTCGCGCTGCTGTGCGCTATGACCCAGAAAGTGAGACTTTAACCTTGAATGGGGAAATGGCAGTGACA
CGGGGCCAGCTGAAAAATGGGGGTCTTGGGGTGGTGTCAGACGCCATCTTTGACCTGGGCATGTCTCTGT
CTTCTTTCAACCTGGATGACACTGAAGTAGCCCTCCTTCAGGCCGTCCTGCTGATGTCTTCAGATCGCCC
GGGGCTTGCCTGTGTTGAGAGAATAGAAAAGTACCAAGATAGTTTCCTGCTGGCCTTTGAACACTATATC
AATTACCGAAAACACCACGTGACACACTTTTGGCCAAAACTCCTGATGAAGGTGACAGATCTGCGGATGA
TAGGAGCCTGCCATGCCAGCCGCTTCCTGCACATGAAGGTGGAATGCCCCACAGAACTCTTCCCCCCTTT
GTTCTTGGAAGTGTTCGAGGATTTGCCAACTTTCTTGTACAAAGTGGTTGATATCGGTAAGCCTATCCCT
AACCCTCTCCTCGGTCTCGATTCTACGTAGTAATGAACTAGTCCGTAACTTGAAAGTATTTCGATTTCTT
GGCTTTATATATCTTGTGGAAAGGACGACTGACCGCTGTTCATAGGTGCCCC
