>Addgene plasmid #144531 | TFORF3055 | depositor partial sequence | sequence record 285709 | Barcode
CTGACCGCTGTTCATAGGTGCCCC
